>Addgene plasmid #146959 | pAc5.1B-lambdaN-HA-DmAGO1-K694A_M | depositor full sequence | sequence record 289406 | Full Sequence
CTTCAAGGAATTAATTCTATATTCTAAAAACACAAATGATACTTCTAAAAAAAATCATGAATGGCATCAA
CTCTGAATCAAATCTTTGCAGATGCACCTACTTCTCATTTCCACTGTCACATCATTTTTCCAGATCTCGC
TGCCTGTTATGTGGCCCACAAACCAAGACACGTTTTATGGCCATTAAAGCTGGCTGATCGTCGCCAAACA
CCAAATACATATCAATATGTACATTCGAGAAAGAAGCGATCAAAGAAGCGTCTTCGGGCGAGTAGGAGAA
TGCGGAGGAGAAGGAGAACGAGCTGATCTAGTATCTCTCCACAATCCAATGCCAACTGACCAACTGGCCA
TATTCGGAGCAATTTGAAGCCAATTTCCATCGCCTGGCGATCGCTCCATTCTTGGCTATATGTTTTTCAC
CGTTCCCGGGGCCATTTTCAAAGACTCGTCGGTAAGATAAGATTGTGTCACTCGCTGTCTCTCTTCATTT
GTCGAAGAATGCTGAGGAATTTCGCGATGACGTCGGCGAGTATTTTGAAGAATGAGAATAATTTGTATTT
ATACGAAAATCAGTTAGTGGAATTTTCTACAAAAACATGTTATCTATAGATAATTTTGTTGCAAAATATG
TTGACTATGACAAAGATTGTATGTATATACCTTTAATGTATTCTCATTTTCTTATGTATTTATAATGGCA
ATGATGATACTGATGATATTTTAAGATGATGCCAGACCACAGGCTGATTTCTGCGTCTTTTGCCGAACGC
AGTGCATGTGCGGTTGTTGTTTTTTGGAATAGTTTCAATTTTCGGACTGTCCGCTTTGATTTCAGTTTCT
TGGCTTATTCAAAAAGCAAAGTAAAGCCAAAAAAGCGAGATGGCAATACCAAATGCGGCAAAACGGTAGT
GGAAGGAAAGGGGTGCGGGGCAGCGGAAGGAAGGGTGGGGCGGGGCGTGGCGGGGTCTGTGGCTGGGCGC
GACGTCACCGACGTTGGAGCCACTCCTTTGACCATGTGTGCGTGTGTGTATTATTCGTGTCTCGCCACTC
GCCGGTTGTTTTTTTCTTTTTATCTCGCTCTCTCTAGCGCCATCTCGTACGCATGCTCAACGCACCGCAT
GTTGCCGTGTCCTTTATGCGTCATTTTGGCTCGAAATAGGCAATTATTTAAACAAAGATTAGTCAACGAA
AACGCTAAAATAAATAAGTCTACAATATGGTTACTTATTGCCATGTGTGTGCAGCCAACGATAGCAACAA
AAGCAACAACACAGTGGCTTTCCCTCTTTCACTTTTTGTTTGCAAGCGCGTGCGAGCAAGACGGCACGAC
CGGCAAACGCAATTACGCTGACAAAGAGCAGACGAAGTTTTGGCCGAAAAACATCAAGGCGCCTGATACG
AATGCATTTGCAATAACAATTGCGATATTTAATATTGTTTATGAAGCTGTTTGACTTCAAAACACACAAA
AAAAAAAATAAAACAAATTATTTGAAAGAGAATTAGGAATCGGACAGCTTATCGTTACGGGCTAACAGCA
CACCGAGACGAAATAGCTTACCTGACGTCACAGCCTCTGGAAGAACTGCCGCCAAGCAGAGAGAGAGAGA
AAAAGAGGGAGAGCAGCTTAGACCGCATGTGCTTGTGTGTGAGGCGTCTCTCTCTTCGTCTCCTGTTTGC
GCAAACGCATAGACTGCACTGAGAAAATCGATTACCTATTTTTTATGAATGAATATTTGCACTATTACTA
TTCAAAACTATTAAGATAGCAATCACATTCAATAGCCAAATACTATACCACCTGAGCGATGCAACGAAAT
GATCAATTTGAGCAAAAATGCTGCATATTTAGGACGGCATCATTATAGAAATGCTTCTTGCTGTGTACTT
TTCTCTCGTCTGGCAGCTGTTTCGCCGTTATTGTTAAAACCGGCTTAAGTTAGGTGTGTTTTCTACGACT
AGTGATGCCCCTACTAGAAGATGTGTGTTGCACAAATGTCCCTGAATAACCAATTTGAAGTGCAGATAGC
AGTAAACGTAAGCTAATATGAATATTATTTAACTGTAATGTTTTAATATCGCTGGACATTACTAATAAAC
CCACTATAAACACATGTACATATGTATGTTTTGGCATACAATGAGTAGTTGGGGAAAAAATGTGTAAAAG
CACCGTGACCATCACAGCATAAAGATAACCAGCTGAAGTATCGAATATGAGTAACCCCCAAATTGAATCA
CATGCCGCAACTGATAGGACCCATGGAAGTACACTCTTCATGGCGATATACAAGACACACACAAGCACGA
ACACCCAGTTGCGGAGGAAATTCTCCGTAAATGAAAACCCAATCGGCGAACAATTCATACCCATATATGG
TAAAAGTTTTGAACGCGACTTGAGAGCGGAGAGCATTGCGGCTGATAAGGTTTTAGCGCTAAGCGGGCTT
TATAAAACGGGCTGCGGGACCAGTTTTCATATCACTACCGTTTGAGTTCTTGTGCTGTGTGGATACTCCT
CCCGACACAAAGCCGCTCCATCAGCCAGCAGTCGTCTAATCCAGAGACCCCGGATCGGGGTACCCAACAT
GGACGCACAAACACGACGACGTGAGCGTCGCGCTGAGAAACAAGCTCAATGGAAAGCTGCAAACGGTGGA
TCTCCTCCAAGCTTGAATTCTATGTACCCATACGATGTTCCAGATTACGCTATGTCCACGGAGCGTGAGC
TGGCTCCCGGTGGGCCAGCTCAGCTCCATCCGCACACGCTGCCGCTGACTTTTCCGGATCTCCAGATGAC
CTCCACCGTGGGCATCATTGGGAAAGTCTACGAGTCACAGTGGACCCCCTCGCCCACTCGGCCTCAGAGT
CCCTCTCAGGCGCAGACTAGCTTCGACACGCTCACATCACCACCAGCGCCCGGCTCGTCGGTCAATCCCA
CCGCCGTCACCAGCCCAAGTGCCCAGAATGTGGCCGCTGGTGGAGCAACTGTGGCCGGTGCAGCAGCAAC
TGCCGCCCAGGTGGCCTCCGCCTTGGGTGCCACCACCGGCAGCGTGACGCCAGCAATTGCCACCGCAACG
CCAGCCACGCAGCCGGATATGCCCGTCTTTACGTGTCCACGACGCCCGAATCTCGGACGAGAGGGTCGCC
CGATTGTGCTGCGCGCCAATCACTTCCAGGTGACAATGCCGCGTGGCTATGTGCATCACTATGACATCAA
TATACAGCCGGACAAGTGTCCGCGAAAGGTGAACCGTGAGATTATCGAGACTATGGTGCATGCCTATAGC
AAGATCTTCGGAGTGCTCAAGCCGGTGTTCGATGGTCGCAACAATCTGTATACCCGCGATCCCCTGCCCA
TTGGCAACGAGCGTCTAGAGCTGGAGGTTACTCTACCCGGCGAGGGCAAAGATCGAATCTTTCGCGTGAC
GATCAAGTGGCAGGCTCAGGTCTCGCTCTTCAATTTGGAGGAAGCTCTCGAAGGCCGCACGCGGCAGATA
CCCTATGATGCCATTTTGGCGCTCGATGTGGTCATGCGCCATCTGCCCAGCATGACGTACACGCCAGTGG
GACGTAGCTTCTTCAGTTCCCCGGAGGGTTACTACCATCCCCTGGGTGGTGGACGCGAGGTTTGGTTCGG
TTTCCATCAGAGCGCAAGGCCCTCGCAGTGGAAGATGATGCTCAATATCGATGTCTCGGCCACCGCTTTC
TACAAGGCTCAACCAGTCATTGACTTCATGTGCGAGGTGCTGGACATTCGCGACATCAACGAGCAGCGCA
AACCGCTCACCGATTCGCAGCGCGTCAAGTTCACGAAGGAGATCAAGGGTTTGAAGATCGAGATCACCCA
CTGCGGCCAGATGCGTCGCAAGTATCGTGTGTGCAACGTCACTCGCCGCCCCGCTCAGATGCAATCATTC
CCACTGCAGCTGGAGAACGGACAGACCGTAGAGTGCACCGTGGCCAAGTACTTCCTGGACAAGTACCGCA
TGAAATTGCGCTACCCGCACTTGCCCTGCCTGCAGGTTGGCCAAGAGCACAAGCACACTTACCTGCCTCT
AGAGGTGTGCAACATTGTGGCCGGACAGCGGTGCATTAAAAAGCTGACCGATATGCAGACGTCGACCATG
ATCAAGGCCACAGCTCGTTCAGCTCCGGATCGTGAGCGTGAGATTAACAACTTGGTAAAGCGCGCCGACT
TCAACAACGATTCGTATGTGCAAGAGTTTGGCCTGACCATCTCCAATTCGATGATGGAGGTACGAGGACG
CGTCTTGCCTCCTCCCAAGCTTCAGTATGGGGGACGTGTGTCTACCGGCCTCACCGGCCAGCAGCTGTTC
CCGCCACAGAACAAGGTGAGCTTGGCCTCGCCCAACCAGGGTGTATGGGATATGCGAGGCAAGCAGTTCT
TCACTGGCGTCGAGATCCGCATCTGGGCCATCGCCTGTTTTGCCCCACAGCGCACGGTGCGCGAGGATGC
GCTGCGTAATTTCACCCAGCAGCTGCAGAAGATCTCAAACGATGCAGGCATGCCGATAATTGGACAGCCG
TGCTTCTGTAAGTACGCCACCGGGCCGGATCAAGTGGAACCCATGTTCCGTTACCTGAAGATCACCTTCC
CCGGCCTGCAACTCGTCGTGGTTGTGCTGCCCGGCAAGACTCCAGTATACGCCGAGGTGAAGCGTGTAGG
TGACACCGTTCTGGGTATGGCCACCCAGTGTGTGCAGGCCAAGAACGTGAACAAGACATCGCCACAGACG
CTCTCTAATCTGTGTCTGAAGATCAACGTCGCATTGGGCGGCATCAATTCAATTCTGGTCCCCTCCATTC
GGCCAAAGGTCTTCAATGAGCCGGTCATCTTTTTGGGTGCCGATGTGACACACCCACCAGCTGGCGACAA
CAAGAAACCATCGATTGCCGCCGTCGTGGGCTCCATGGATGCCCATCCATCGCGGTATGCCGCCACCGTT
CGCGTACAGCAGCACCGACAGGAGATCATCCAGGAGCTGAGCAGCATGGTGCGCGAGCTGTTGATCATGT
TCTACAAGTCGACGGGCGGCTACAAGCCCCACCGCATCATACTCTATCGTGACGGAGTCTCCGAGGGACA
ATTCCCACATGTCCTGCAACACGAATTGACCGCCATTCGCGAGGCCTGCATTAAGCTAGAGCCAGAGTAT
CGGCCGGGCATCACATTCATTGTGGTGCAGAAGCGCCATCACACTCGACTCTTCTGCGCGGAGAAGAAGG
AGCAGAGCGGCAAATCGGGCAATATTCCCGCAGGCACCACCGTCGATGTGGGCATCACACATCCCACCGA
ATTTGATTTCTATCTATGCAGCCATCAGGGCATCCAGGGCACCAGTCGCCCCTCGCACTACCACGTTCTG
TGGGACGACAATCACTTTGACTCGGACGAGCTGCAGTGCCTCACGTATCAGCTATGCCGTACGTACGTGC
GCTGCACCCGATCCGTCAGTATACCGGCGCCAGCCTACTACGCCCATTTAGTGGCCTTCCGTGCCAGATA
TCATCTGGTGGAGAAGGAGCACGATTCGGGCGAGGGTTCGCACCAGAGCGGCTGCTCAGAGGATCGTACG
CCAGGTGCCATGGCCAGGGCCATCACTGTGCACGCGGATACCAAGAAGGTCATGTACTTTGCCTAACTCG
AGTCTAGAGGGCCCGCGGTTCGAAGGTAAGCCTATCCCTAACCCTCTCCTCGGTCTCGATTCTACGCGTA
CCGGTCATCATCACCATCACCATTGAGTTTAAACCCGCTGATCAGCCTCGACTGTGCCTTCTAAGGCCTG
AGCTCGCTGATCAGCCTCGATCGAGGATCCAGACATGATAAGATACATTGATGAGTTTGGACAAACCACA
ACTAGAATGCAGTGAAAAAAATGCTTTATTTGTGAAATTTGTGATGCTATTGCTTTATTTGTAACCATTA
TAAGCTGCAATAAACAAGTTAACAACAACAATTGCATTCATTTTATGTTTCAGGTTCAGGGGGAGGTGTG
GGAGGTTTTTTAAAGCAAGTAAAACCTCTACAAATGTGGTATGGCTGATTATGATCAGTCGACCGATGCC
CTTGAGAGCCTTCAACCCAGTCAGCTCCTTCCGGTGGGCGCGGGGCATGACTATCGTCGCCGCACTTATG
ACTGTCTTCTTTATCATGCAACTCGTAGGACAGGTGCCGGCAGCGCTCTGGGTCATTTTCGGCGAGGACC
GCTTTCGCTGGAGCGCGACGATGATCGGCCTGTCGCTTGCGGTATTCGGAATCTTGCACGCCCTCGCTCA
AGCCTTCGTCACTGGTCCCGCCACCAAACGTTTCGGCGAGAAGCAGGCCATTATCGCCGGCATGGCGGCC
GACGCGCTGGGCTACGTCTTGCTGGCGTTCGCGACGCGAGGCTGGATGGCCTTCCCCATTATGATTCTTC
TCGCTTCCGGCGGCATCGGGATGCCCGCGTTGCAGGCCATGCTGTCCAGGCAGGTAGATGACGACCATCA
GGGACAGCTTCAAGGATCGCTCGCGGCTCTTACCAGCCAGCAAAAGGCCAGGAACCGTAAAAAGGCCGCG
TTGCTGGCGTTTTTCCATAGGCTCCGCCCCCCTGACGAGCATCACAAAAATCGACGCTCAAGTCAGAGGT
GGCGAAACCCGACAGGACTATAAAGATACCAGGCGTTTCCCCCTGGAAGCTCCCTCGTGCGCTCTCCTGT
TCCGACCCTGCCGCTTACCGGATACCTGTCCGCCTTTCTCCCTTCGGGAAGCGTGGCGCTTTCTCAATGC
TCACGCTGTAGGTATCTCAGTTCGGTGTAGGTCGTTCGCTCCAAGCTGGGCTGTGTGCACGAACCCCCCG
TTCAGCCCGACCGCTGCGCCTTATCCGGTAACTATCGTCTTGAGTCCAACCCGGTAAGACACGACTTATC
GCCACTGGCAGCAGCCACTGGTAACAGGATTAGCAGAGCGAGGTATGTAGGCGGTGCTACAGAGTTCTTG
AAGTGGTGGCCTAACTACGGCTACACTAGAAGGACAGTATTTGGTATCTGCGCTCTGCTGAAGCCAGTTA
CCTTCGGAAAAAGAGTTGGTAGCTCTTGATCCGGCAAACAAACCACCGCTGGTAGCGGTGGTTTTTTTGT
TTGCAAGCAGCAGATTACGCGCAGAAAAAAAGGATCTCAAGAAGATCCTTTGATCTTTTCTACGGGGTCT
GACGCTCAGTGGAACGAAAACTCACGTTAAGGGATTTTGGTCATGAGATTATCAAAAAGGATCTTCACCT
AGATCCTTTTAAATTAAAAATGAAGTTTTAAATCAATCTAAAGTATATATGAGTAAACTTGGTCTGACAG
TTACCAATGCTTAATCAGTGAGGCACCTATCTCAGCGATCTGTCTATTTCGTTCATCCATAGTTGCCTGA
CTCCCCGTCGTGTAGATAACTACGATACGGGAGGGCTTACCATCTGGCCCCAGTGCTGCAATGATACCGC
GAGACCCACGCTCACCGGCTCCAGATTTATCAGCAATAAACCAGCCAGCCGGAAGGGCCGAGCGCAGAAG
TGGTCCTGCAACTTTATCCGCCTCCATCCAGTCTATTAATTGTTGCCGGGAAGCTAGAGTAAGTAGTTCG
CCAGTTAATAGTTTGCGCAACGTTGTTGCCATTGCTGCAGGCATCGTGGTGTCACGCTCGTCGTTTGGTA
TGGCTTCATTCAGCTCCGGTTCCCAACGATCAAGGCGAGTTACATGATCCCCCATGTTGTGCAAAAAAGC
GGTTAGCTCCTTCGGTCCTCCGATCGTTGTCAGAAGTAAGTTGGCCGCAGTGTTATCACTCATGGTTATG
GCAGCACTGCATAATTCTCTTACTGTCATGCCATCCGTAAGATGCTTTTCTGTGACTGGTGAGTACTCAA
CCAAGTCATTCTGAGAATAGTGTATGCGGCGACCGAGTTGCTCTTGCCCGGCGTCAACACGGGATAATAC
CGCGCCACATAGCAGAACTTTAAAAGTGCTCATCATTGGAAAACGTTCTTCGGGGCGAAAACTCTCAAGG
ATCTTACCGCTGTTGAGATCCAGTTCGATGTAACCCACTCGTGCACCCAACTGATCTTCAGCATCTTTTA
CTTTCACCAGCGTTTCTGGGTGAGCAAAAACAGGAAGGCAAAATGCCGCAAAAAAGGGAATAAGGGCGAC
ACGGAAATGTTGAATACTCATACTCTTCCTTTTTCAATATTATTGAAGCATTTATCAGGGTTATTGTCTC
ATGAGCGGATACATATTTGAATGTATTTAGAAAAATAAACAAATAGGGGTTCCGCGCACATTTCCCCGAA
AAGTGCCACCTGACGTCTAAGAAACCATTATTATCATGACATTAACCTATAAAAATAGGCGTATCACGAG
GCCCTTTCGT
Features (pLannotate 1.2.2; 11 found; start..end, strand, type, name):
     56..2568    +  promoter       Ac5 promoter: Drosophila melanogaster actin 5C promoter
   2589..2654    +  CDS            N (fragment): REGN_LAMBD - Experimental evidence at protein level: Swiss-Prot protein existence level 1. Plays a role as a transcriptional antitermination factor that allows the virus to initiate its lytic phase. Activates expression of the delayed viral early genes by modifying host RNA polymerase (RNAP) into a form that is resistant to termination signals. This antitermination function requires the host NusA protein which serves to stabilize the interaction between antitermination protein N and host RNA polymerase. From Escherichia phage lambda (Bacteriophage lambda).
   2685..2711    +  CDS            3xHA (fragment): three tandem HA epitope tags
   3060..5663    +  CDS            Ago2: AGO2_RAT - Also known as Eif2c2. Experimental evidence at protein level: Swiss-Prot protein existence level 1. Required for RNA-mediated gene silencing (RNAi) by the RNA- induced silencing complex (RISC). The 'minimal RISC' appears to include AGO2 bound to a short guide RNA such as a microRNA (miRNA) or short interfering RNA (siRNA). These guide RNAs direct RISC to complementary mRNAs that are targets for RISC-mediated gene silencing. The precise mechanism of gene silencing depends on the degree of complementarity between the miRNA or siRNA and its target. Binding of RISC to a perfectly comple
   5695..5736    +  CDS            V5 tag: epitope tag from simian virus 5
   5836..5970    -  polyA_signal   SV40 poly(A) signal: SV40 polyadenylation signal
   5993..6077    -  CDS            large T antigen (fragment): large T antigen from SV40 (simian virus 40)
   6078..6548    +  CDS            TcR (fragment): tetracycline efflux protein; tet; confers resistance to tetracycline
   6592..7180    -  rep_origin     ori: high-copy-number ColE1/pMB1/pBR322/pUC origin of replication
   7351..8211    -  CDS            AmpR: β-lactamase; bla; confers resistance to ampicillin, carbenicillin, and related antibiotics
   8212..8316    -  promoter       AmpR promoter: bla
