[The description below was written by a language model from this plasmid's Addgene catalogue record and pLannotate feature annotations shown in this document.]
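Description:
pAc5.1B-lambdaN-HA-DmAGO1-K694A_M is an insect-cell expression plasmid of about 8.4 kb that produces a tagged point mutant of Drosophila melanogaster Argonaute 1 (AGO1). The catalogue lists the backbone as unknown, although the name and annotated parts are consistent with a pAc5.1-type vector. Transcription is driven by the constitutive D. melanogaster actin 5C (Ac5) promoter and terminated at an SV40 polyadenylation signal. In bacteria the plasmid is maintained through a ColE1/pUC-type origin and selected with ampicillin via the bla gene and its promoter. The catalogue records it as low copy even though the origin is annotated as a high-copy type. Short fragments annotated as SV40 large T antigen and a tetracycline resistance gene look like backbone remnants rather than functional units.

The open reading frame starts with a short fragment of the bacteriophage lambda N protein, followed by an HA epitope (annotated as a partial match to a 3xHA tag) and then the AGO1 coding sequence. The annotation tool labelled this region by homology to rat Ago2, but the catalogue identifies it as fly AGO1 carrying K694A. It also differs from the NCBI reference at two further non-silent positions, V315A and H913R. A V5 tag sequence lies downstream of the insert, and the record does not say whether it is translated in frame.

The lambda N peptide is commonly used to tether a fusion protein to reporter mRNAs bearing BoxB hairpins, while HA allows detection or immunoprecipitation. The stated purpose is simply insect expression of the mutant. The associated publication concerns the structure of an Argonaute MID-PIWI lobe, which suggests use in functional tests of structure-guided mutations, though the record does not describe specific assays.
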