Addgene plasmid #146959: pAc5.1B-lambdaN-HA-DmAGO1-K694A_M
Purpose: Insect Expression of DmAGO1-K694A
Depositing lab: Elisa Izaurralde. Depositing organization: Max Planck Institute for Developmental Biology. Publication: Crystal structure of the MID-PIWI lobe of a eukaryotic Argonaute protein. Boland A, Huntzinger E, Schmidt S, Izaurralde E, Weichenrieder O. Proc Natl Acad Sci U S A. 2011 Jun 28;108(26):10466-71. doi: 10.1073/pnas.1103946108. Epub 2011 Jun 6. PubMed 21646546.
Backbone
  Vector backbone: Unknown
  Vector type: Insect Expression
Growth in bacteria
  Bacterial resistance: Ampicillin, 100 μg/mL
  Growth temperature: 37°C
  Growth strain: DH5alpha
  Copy number: Low Copy
Gene/Insert
  Gene/Insert name: DmAGO1-K694A
  Species: D. melanogaster (fly)
  Mutation: variation with 2 non silent mutations V315A and H913R compared with the sequnce given by NCBI:gi:24653500.
  Entrez Gene: AGO1 (a.k.a. Dmel_CG6671, AGO-1, Ago, Ago-1, Ago1, Agp1, CG6671, Dm Ago1, DmAgo1, Dmel\CG6671, MRE20, ago-1, ago1, ago1-1, anon-WO0257455.29, argonaute1, dAGO1, dAgo1, dmAgo1, l(2)04845, l(2)4845, l(2)k00208, l(2)k08121)
  Cloning method: Unknown
Terms and licenses: Academic/Nonprofit Terms; Industry Terms: Not Available to Industry
Depositor comments: Plasmids from this collection were made available to the research community and donated after the lab closed. Please note that the sequence provided by the depositing laboratory may be theoretical/predicted or based on Sanger sequencing results. There may be discrepancies between sequencing results obtained by Addgene and the depositor sequence. If an Addgene verified sequence is not available, please contact before placing your order to request that our lab fully sequence the plasmid.
How to cite: pAc5.1B-lambdaN-HA-DmAGO1-K694A_M was a gift from Elisa Izaurralde (Addgene plasmid # 146959 ; http://n2t.net/addgene:146959 ; RRID:Addgene_146959)
